Addgene plasmid #65369: GFP-ASH1L
Purpose: GFP-tagged BRD protein, which can be used to be expressed in mammalian cells.
Depositing lab: Kyle Miller. Depositing organization: University of Texas at Austin. Publication: Screen identifies bromodomain protein ZMYND8 in chromatin recognition of transcription-associated DNA damage that promotes homologous recombination. Gong F, Chiu LY, Cox B, Aymard F, Clouaire T, Leung JW, Cammarata M, Perez M, Agarwal P, Brodbelt JS, Legube G, Miller KM. Genes Dev. 2015 Jan 15;29(2):197-211. doi: 10.1101/gad.252189.114. PubMed 25593309.
Backbone
  Vector backbone: pcDNA6.2/N-EmGFP-DEST
  Backbone manufacturer: invitrogen
  Backbone size w/o insert (bp): 5847
  Vector type: Mammalian Expression
  Selectable markers: Blasticidin
Growth in bacteria
  Bacterial resistance: Ampicillin, 100 μg/mL
  Growth temperature: 37°C
  Growth strain: DH5alpha
  Copy number: High Copy
Gene/Insert
  Gene/Insert name: ASH1L
  Species: H. sapiens (human)
  Insert size (bp): 8895
  Mutation: none
  Entrez Gene: ASH1L (a.k.a. ASH1, ASH1L1, KMT2H, MRD52)
  Promoter: CMV
  Tag / fusion protein: EmGFP (N terminal on backbone)
  Cloning method: Gateway Cloning
  Sequencing primers: 5′ EGFP_C_primer; 3′ TK polyA reverse primer
Terms and licenses: Academic/Nonprofit Terms; Industry Terms: Not Available to Industry
Depositor comments: Gene Source: Harvard PlasmID HsCD000399413
How to cite: GFP-ASH1L was a gift from Kyle Miller (Addgene plasmid # 65369 ; http://n2t.net/addgene:65369 ; RRID:Addgene_65369)
