[The description below was written by a language model from this plasmid's Addgene catalogue record and pLannotate feature annotations shown in this document.]
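Description:
GFP-ASH1L is a mammalian expression plasmid built on the Invitrogen Gateway destination vector pcDNA6.2/N-EmGFP-DEST, carrying the human ASH1L coding sequence fused at its N terminus to Emerald GFP (EmGFP). The sequenced construct is about 14.8 kb. It is maintained in E. coli through a high-copy ColE1/pUC-type origin with ampicillin resistance (β-lactamase), and also carries an f1 origin. For selection in mammalian cells it contains a blasticidin S deaminase gene placed behind both the SV40 early promoter and the bacterial EM7 promoter and followed by an SV40 polyadenylation signal. The short bleomycin-resistance, lacI and lac promoter/operator matches in the feature table are fragments of backbone sequence rather than functional cassettes.

The expression unit is driven by the human cytomegalovirus immediate-early enhancer and promoter. EmGFP is followed by an attB1 site, the roughly 8.9 kb ASH1L open reading frame (no mutations recorded), an attB2 site and the HSV thymidine kinase polyadenylation signal. The attB sites are the scars of the Gateway recombination used to transfer the gene into the destination vector. A partial V5 epitope sequence is annotated downstream of attB2, but the record lists only the N-terminal EmGFP tag and does not indicate whether the V5 segment is translated. ASH1L is a histone lysine methyltransferase acting on H3K36 and is described in the record as a bromodomain (BRD) protein. The plasmid was deposited as part of a set of GFP-tagged bromodomain proteins, associated with a screen examining chromatin recognition of transcription-associated DNA damage. It is suited to expressing fluorescently tagged ASH1L in mammalian cells, for example to follow its localization.
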