Features (pLannotate 1.2.2; 23 found; start..end, strand, type, name):
    129..508     +  enhancer       CMV enhancer: human cytomegalovirus immediate early enhancer
    509..712     +  promoter       CMV promoter: human cytomegalovirus (CMV) immediate early promoter
    837..1553    +  CDS            Emerald: Emerald is a basic (constitutively fluorescent) green fluorescent protein published in 1998, derived from Aequorea victoria. It is reported to be a very rapidly-maturing weak dimer.
   1570..1590    +  protein_bind   attB1: mutant version of attB; core recombination site for the Gateway® BP reaction BP Clonase™
   1611..10502   +  CDS            ASH1L: ASH1L_HUMAN - Also known as KIAA1420, KMT2H. Experimental evidence at protein level: Swiss-Prot protein existence level 1. Histone methyltransferase specifically trimethylating 'Lys- 36' of histone H3 forming H3K36me3 (PubMed:21239497). Also monomethylates 'Lys-9' of histone H3 (H3K9me1) in vitro (By similarity). The physiological significance of the H3K9me1 activity is unclear (By similarity). From Homo sapiens (Human).
  10519..10539   -  protein_bind   attB2: mutant version of attB; core recombination site for the Gateway® BP reaction BP Clonase™
  10551..10589   +  CDS            V5 tag (fragment): epitope tag from simian virus 5
  10673..10721   +  polyA_signal   HSV TK poly(A) signal: herpes simplex virus thymidine kinase polyadenylation signal (Cole and Stacy, 1985)
  10923..11351   +  rep_origin     f1 ori (sequence partly withheld): f1 bacteriophage origin of replication; arrow indicates direction of (+) strand synthesis
  11365..11694   +  promoter       SV40 promoter: SV40 enhancer and early promoter
  11742..11789   +  promoter       EM7 promoter: synthetic bacterial promoter&nbsp
  11808..12206   +  CDS            BSD: blasticidin S deaminase; Aspergillus terreus BSD; confers resistance to blasticidin
  12207..12234   +  CDS            BleoR (fragment): antibiotic-binding protein; Sh ble from Streptoalloteichus hindustanus; confers resistance to bleomycin, phleomycin, and Zeocin™
  12244..12369   +  CDS            ble (fragment): BLE_KLEPN - Experimental evidence at protein level: Swiss-Prot protein existence level 1. Binding protein with a strong affinity to the bleomycin family of antibiotics. Binds to CL990; an antimitotic-antibiotic compound. From Klebsiella pneumoniae.
  12364..12485   +  polyA_signal   SV40 poly(A) signal: SV40 polyadenylation signal
  12556..12578   -  protein_bind   lac operator (fragment): The lac repressor binds to the lac operator to inhibit transcription in E. coli. This inhibition can be relieved by adding lactose or isopropyl-β-D-thiogalactopyranoside (IPTG). lac repressor encoded by lacI
  12582..12612   -  promoter       lac promoter: promoter for the E. coli lac operon
  12627..12648   -  protein_bind   CAP binding site: CAP binding activates transcription in the presence of cAMP. E. coli catabolite activator protein
  12661..12753   -  CDS            lacI (fragment): lac repressor; lacI; The lac repressor binds to the lac operator to inhibit transcription in E. coli. This inhibition can be relieved by adding lactose or isopropyl-β-D-thiogalactopyranoside (IPTG).
  12936..13524   -  rep_origin     ori: high-copy-number ColE1/pMB1/pBR322/pUC origin of replication
  13695..14555   -  CDS            AmpR: β-lactamase; bla; confers resistance to ampicillin, carbenicillin, and related antibiotics
  14556..14660   -  promoter       AmpR promoter: bla
  14719..14771   -  misc_feature   bom (fragment): basis of mobility region from pBR322
>Addgene plasmid #65369 | GFP-ASH1L | addgene full sequence | sequence record 437367 | Addgene NGS Result
CGCTGAGTAGTGCGCGAGCAAAATTTAAGCTACAACAAGGCAAGGCTTGACCGACAATTGCATGAAGAAT
CTGCTTAGGGTTAGGCGTTTTGCGCTGCTTCGCGATGTACGGGCCAGATATACGCGTTGACATTGATTAT
TGACTAGTTATTAATAGTAATCAATTACGGGGTCATTAGTTCATAGCCCATATATGGAGTTCCGCGTTAC
ATAACTTACGGTAAATGGCCCGCCTGGCTGACCGCCCAACGACCCCCGCCCATTGACGTCAATAATGACG
TATGTTCCCATAGTAACGCCAATAGGGACTTTCCATTGACGTCAATGGGTGGAGTATTTACGGTAAACTG
CCCACTTGGCAGTACATCAAGTGTATCATATGCCAAGTACGCCCCCTATTGACGTCAATGACGGTAAATG
GCCCGCCTGGCATTATGCCCAGTACATGACCTTATGGGACTTTCCTACTTGGCAGTACATCTACGTATTA
GTCATCGCTATTACCATGGTGATGCGGTTTTGGCAGTACATCAATGGGCGTGGATAGCGGTTTGACTCAC
GGGGATTTCCAAGTCTCCACCCCATTGACGTCAATGGGAGTTTGTTTTGGCACCAAAATCAACGGGACTT
TCCAAAATGTCGTAACAACTCCGCCCCATTGACGCAAATGGGCGGTAGGCGTGTACGGTGGGAGGTCTAT
ATAAGCAGAGCTCGTTTAGTGAACCGTCAGATCGCCTGGAGACGCCATCCACGCTGTTTTGACCTCCATA
GAAGACACCGGGACCGATCCAGCCTCCGGACTCTAGAGGATCCCTACCGGTGATATCCTCGAGACCATGG
TGAGCAAGGGCGAGGAGCTGTTCACCGGGGTGGTGCCCATCCTGGTCGAGCTGGACGGCGACGTAAACGG
CCACAAGTTCAGCGTGTCCGGCGAGGGCGAGGGCGATGCCACCTACGGCAAGCTGACCCTGAAGTTCATC
TGCACCACCGGCAAGCTGCCCGTGCCCTGGCCCACCCTCGTGACCACCTTCACCTACGGCGTGCAGTGCT
TCGCCCGCTACCCCGACCACATGAAGCAGCACGACTTCTTCAAGTCCGCCATGCCCGAAGGCTACGTCCA
GGAGCGCACCATCTTCTTCAAGGACGACGGCAACTACAAGACCCGCGCCGAGGTGAAGTTCGAGGGCGAC
ACCCTGGTGAACCGCATCGAGCTGAAGGGCATCGACTTCAAGGAGGACGGCAACATCCTGGGGCACAAGC
TGGAGTACAACTACAACAGCCACAAGGTCTATATCACCGCCGACAAGCAGAAGAACGGCATCAAGGTGAA
CTTCAAGACCCGCCACAACATCGAGGACGGCAGCGTGCAGCTCGCCGACCACTACCAGCAGAACACCCCC
ATCGGCGACGGCCCCGTGCTGCTGCCCGACAACCACTACCTGAGCACCCAGTCCGCCCTGAGCAAAGACC
CCAACGAGAAGCGCGATCACATGGTCCTGCTGGAGTTCGTGACCGCCGCCGGGATCACTCTCGGCATGGA
CGAGCTGTACAAGGGCTCGAGCCCATCAACAAGTTTGTACAAAAAAGCAGAAGGGCCGTCAAGGCCCACC
ATGGACCCTAGAAATACTGCTATGTTAGGATTGGGTTCTGATTCCGAAGGTTTTTCAAGAAAGAGTCCTT
CTGCCATCAGTACTGGCACATTGGTCAGTAAGAGAGAAGTAGAGCTAGAAAAAAACACAAAGGAGGAAGA
GGACCTTCGCAAACGGAATCGAGAAAGAAACATCGAAGCTGGGAAAGATGATGGTTTGACTGATGCACAG
CAACAGTTTTCAGTGAAAGAAACAAACTTTTCAGAGGGAAATTTAAAATTGAAAATTGGCCTCCAGGCTA
AGAGAACTAAAAAACCTCCAAAGAACTTGGAGAACTATGTATGTCGACCTGCCATAAAAACAACTATTAA
GCACCCAAGGAAAGCACTTAAAAGTGGAAAGATGACGGATGAAAAGAATGAACACTGTCCTTCAAAACGA
GACCCTTCAAAGTTGTACAAGAAAGCAGATGATGTTGCAGCCATTGAATGCCAGTCTGAAGAAGTCATCC
GTCTTCATTCACAGGGAGAAAACAATCCTTTGTCTAAGAAGCTGTCTCCAGTACACTCAGAAATGGCAGA
TTATATTAATGCAACGCCATCTACTCTTCTTGGTAGCCGGGATCCTGATTTAAAGGACAGAGCATTACTT
AATGGAGGAACTAGTGTAACAGAAAAGTTGGCACAGCTGATTGCTACCTGTCCTCCTTCCAAGTCTTCCA
AGACAAAACCGAAGAAGTTAGGAACTGGCACTACAGCAGGATTGGTTAGCAAGGATTTGATCAGGAAAGC
AGGTGTTGGCTCTGTAGCTGGAATAATACATAAGGACTTAATAAAAAAGCCAACCATCAGCACAGCAGTT
GGATTGGTAACTAAAGATCCTGGGAAAAAGCCAGTGTTTAATGCAGCAGTAGGATTGGTCAATAAGGACT
CTGTGAAAAAACTGGGAACTGGCACTACAGCGGTATTCATTAATAAAAACTTAGGCAAAAAGCCAGGAAC
TATCACTACAGTAGGACTGCTAAGCAAAGATTCAGGAAAGAAGCTAGGAATTGGTATTGTTCCAGGTTTA
GTGCATAAAGAGTCTGGCAAGAAGTTAGGACTTGGCACTGTGGTTGGACTGGTTAATAAAGATTTGGGAA
AGAAATTGGGTTCTACTGTTGGCCTAGTGGCCAAGGACTGTGCAAAGAAGATTGTAGCAAGTTCAGCAAT
GGGATTGGTTAATAAGGACATTGGAAAGAAACTAATGAGTTGTCCTTTGGCAGGTCTGATCAGTAAAGAT
GCCATAAACCTTAAAGCCGAAGCACTGCTCCCCACTCAGGAACCGCTTAAGGCTTCTTGTAGTACAAACA
TCAATAATCAGGAAAGTCAGGAACTTTCTGAATCCCTGAAAGATAGTGCCACCAGCAAAACTTTTGAAAA
GAATGTTGTACGGCAGAATAAAGAAAGCATATTGGAAAAGTTCTCAGTACGAAAAGAAATCATTAATTTG
GAGAAAGAAATGTTTAATGAAGGAACATGCATTCAGCAAGACAGTTTCTCATCCAGTGAAAAGGGATCTT
ATGAAACCTCAAAGCATGAAAAGCAGCCTCCTGTATATTGCACTTCTCCGGACTTTAAAATGGGAGGTGC
TTCTGATGTATCTACCGCTAAATCCCCATTCAGTGCAGTAGGAGAAAGCAATCTCCCTTCCCCATCACCT
ACTGTATCTGTTAATCCTTTAACCAGAAGTCCCCCTGAAACTTCTTCACAGTTGGCTCCTAATCCATTAC
TTTTAAGTTCTACTACAGAACTAATCGAAGAAATTTCTGAATCTGTTGGAAAGAACCAGTTTACTTCTGA
AAGTACCCACTTGAACGTTGGTCATAGGTCAGTTGGTCATAGTATAAGTATTGAATGTAAAGGGATTGAT
AAAGAGGTAAATGATTCAAAAACTACCCATATAGATATTCCAAGAATAAGCTCTTCCCTTGGAAAAAAGC
CAAGTTTGACTTCTGAATCCAGCATTCATACTATTACTCCTTCAGTTGTTAACTTCACTAGTTTATTTAG
TAATAAGCCTTTTTTAAAACTGGGTGCAGTATCTGCATCAGACAAACACTGCCAAGTTGCTGAAAGCCTA
AGTACTAGTTTGCAGTCCAAACCATTAAAAAAAAGAAAAGGAAGAAAACCTCGGTGGACTAAAGTGGTGG
CAAGAAGCACATGCCGGTCTCCAAAAGGGCTAGAATTAGAAAGATCAGAGCTTTTTAAAAACGTTTCATG
TAGCTCACTATCAAATAGTAATTCTGAGCCAGCCAAGTTTATGAAAAACATTGGACCCCCTTCATTTGTA
GATCATGACTTCCTTAAACGCCGATTGCCAAAGTTGAGCAAATCCACAGCTCCATCTCTTGCTCTCTTAG
CTGATAGTGAAAAACCATCTCATAAGTCTTTTGCTACTCACAAACTATCCTCCAGTATGTGTGTCTCTAG
TGACCTTTTGTCTGATATTTATAAGCCCAAAAGAGGAAGGCCTAAATCTAAGGAGATGCCTCAACTGGAA
GGGCCACCTAAAAGGACTTTAAAAATCCCTGCTTCTAAAGTGTTTTCTTTACAGTCTAAGGAAGAACAAG
AACCCCCAATTTTACAGCCAGAAATTGAAATCCCTTCCTTCAAACAAGGTCTGTCTGTGTCTCCTTTTCC
AAAAAAGAGAGGCAGGCCTAAGAGGCAAATGAGGTCACCAGTCAAGATGAAGCCACCTGTACTGTCAGTG
GCTCCATTTGTTGCCACTGAAAGTCCAAGCAAGCTAGAATCTGAAAGTGACAACCATAGAAGTAGCAGTG
ATTTCTTTGAGAGCGAGGATCAACTTCAGGATCCAGATGACCTAGATGACAGTCATAGGCCAAGTGTCTG
TAGTATGAGTGACCTTGAGATGGAACCAGATAAAAAAATTACCAAGAGAAACAATGGACAATTAATGAAA
ACAATTATCCGCAAAATAAATAAAATGAAGACTTTAAAGAGAAAGAAACTGTTGAATCAGATTCTTTCAA
GTTCTGTAGAATCAAGTAATAAAGGGAAAGTGCAATCCAAACTCCATAATACGGTATCAAGTCTTGCTGC
CACATTTGGCTCTAAATTGGGCCAACAGATAAATGTCAGCAAGAAAGGAACCATTTATATAGGAAAGAGA
AGAGGTCGCAAACCAAAAACTGTCTTAAATGGTATTCTTTCTGGTAGTCCTACTAGCCTTGCTGTTCTTG
AGCAAACAGCTCAACAGGCAGCTGGGTCAGCATTAGGACAGATTCTTCCCCCATTACTGCCTTCATCTGC
TAGTAGTTCTGAGATTCTTCCATCACCTATTTGCTCTCAGTCTTCTGGGACTAGTGGAGGTCAGAGCCCT
GTAAGTAGTGATGCAGGTTTTGTTGAACCCAGTTCAGTGCCATATTTGCATTTACACTCCAGACAGGGCA
GTATGATTCAGACTCTTGCAATGAAGAAGGCCTCAAAGGGGAGGAGGCGGTTATCTCCTCCTACTTTGTT
GCCAAATTCTCCTTCGCACTTGAGTGAACTCACATCTCTAAAAGAAGCTACTCCTTCCCCAATCAGTGAG
TCTCATAGTGATGAGACCATTCCCAGTGATAGTGGAATTGGAACAGATAATAACAGCACATCAGACAGGG
CAGAGAAATTTTGTGGGCAAAAAAAGAGGAGGCATTCTTTTGAGCATGTTTCTCTGATTCCCCCTGAAAC
CTCTACAGTGCTAAGCAGTCTTAAAGAAAAACATAAACACAAATGTAAGCGCAGGAATCATGATTACCTC
AGCTATGACAAGATGAAAAGGCAGAAACGAAAACGGAAAAAGAAATATCCCCAGCTTCGAAATAGACAGG
ATCCAGACTTTATTGCAGAGCTGGAGGAACTAATAAGTCGCCTAAGTGAAATTCGGATCACTCATCGAAG
TCATCATTTTATCCCCCGAGATCTTCTGCCAACTATCTTTCGAATCAACTTTAATAGTTTCTATACACAT
CCTTCTTTCCCCTTAGACCCTTTGCACTACATTCGAAAACCTGACTTAAAAAAGAAAAGAGGGAGACCCC
CTAAGATGAGGGAGGCAATGGCTGAAATGCCTTTTATGCACAGCCTTAGTTTTCCTCTTTCTAGTACTGG
ATTCTATCCATCTTATGGTATGCCTTACTCTCCTTCACCCCTTACAGCTGCTCCCATAGGATTAGGTTAC
TATGGAAGGTATCCTCCCACTCTTTATCCACCTCCTCCATCTCCTTCTTTCACCACGCCACTTCCACCTC
CTTCCTATATGCATGCTGGTCATTTACTTCTCAATCCTGCCAAATACCATAAGAAAAAGCATAAGCTACT
TCGACAGGAGGCCTTTCTTACAACCAGCAGGACTCCCCTCCTTTCCATGAGTACCTACCCCAGTGTTCCT
CCTGAGATGGCCTATGGTTGGATGGTTGAGCACAAACACAGGCACCGTCACAAACACAGAGAACACCGTT
CTTCTGAACAACCCCAGGTTTCTATGGACACTGGCTCTTCCCGATCTGTCCTGGAATCTTTGAAGCGCTA
TAGATTTGGAAAGGATGCTGTTGGAGAGCGATATAAGCATAAGGAAAAGCACCGTTGTCACATGTCCTGC
CCTCATCTCTCTCCTTCAAAAAGCTTAATAAACAGAGAGGAACAGTGGGTCCACCGAGAGCCTTCAGAAT
CTAGTCCATTGGCCTTGGGATTGCAGACACCTTTACAGATTGACTGTTCAGAAAGTTCTCCAAGCTTATC
CCTTGGAGGATTCACTCCCAACTCTGAGCCAGCCAGCAGTGATGAACATACAAACCTTTTCACAAGTGCA
ATAGGCAGCTGCAGAGTTTCAAACCCTAACTCCAGTGGCCGGAAGAAATTAACTGACAGCCCTGGACTCT
TTTCTGCACAGGACACTTCACTAAATCGGCTTCACAGAAAGGAGTCACTGCCTTCTAACGAAAGGGCAGT
ACAGACTTTGGCAGGCTCCCAGCCAACCTCTGATAAACCCTCCCAGCGGCCATCAGAGAGCACAAATTGT
AGCCCTACCCGGAAAAGGTCTTCATCTGAGAGTACTTCTTCAACAGTAAACGGAGTTCCCTCTCGAAGTC
CAAGATTAGTTGCTTCTGGGGATGACTCTGTGGATAGTCTGCTGCAGCGGATGGTACAAAATGAGGACCA
AGAGCCCATGGAGAAAAGTATTGATGCTGTGATTGCAACTGCCTCTGCACCACCTTCTTCCAGTCCAGGC
CGTAGCCACAGCAAGGACCGAACCCTGGGAAAACCAGACAGCCTTTTAGTGCCTGCAGTCACAAGTGACT
CTTGCAATAATAGCATCTCACTCCTATCTGAAAAGTTGACAAGCAGCTGTTCCCCCCATCATATCAAGAG
AAGTGTAGTGGAAGCTATGCAACGCCAAGCTCGGAAAATGTGCAATTACGACAAAATCTTGGCCACAAAG
AAAAACCTAGACCATGTCAATAAAATCTTAAAAGCCAAAAAACTTCAAAGGCAGGCCAGGACAGGGAATA
ACTTTGTGAAACGTAGGCCAGGTCGACCTCGGAAATGTCCCCTTCAGGCTGTCGTATCAATGCAAGCATT
CCAGGCTGCTCAGTTTGTCAACCCAGAATTGAACAGAGACGAGGAAGGAGCAGCACTGCACCTCAGTCCT
GACACAGTTACAGATGTAATTGAGGCTGTTGTTCAGAGTGTAAATCTGAACCCAGAACATAAAAAGGGGT
TGAAGAGAAAAGGTTGGCTATTGGAAGAACAGACCAGAAAAAAGCAGAAGCCATTACCAGAGGAAGAAGA
GCAAGAGAATAATAAAAGCTTTAATGAAGCACCAGTTGAGATTCCCAGTCCTTCTGAAACCCCAGCTAAA
CCTTCTGAACCTGAAAGTACCTTGCAGCCTGTGCTTTCTCTCATCCCAAGGGAAAAGAAGCCCCCACGTC
CCCCAAAGAAGAAGTATCAGAAAGCAGGGCTGTATTCTGACGTTTACAAAACTACAGACCCAAAGAGTCG
ATTGATCCAATTAAAGAAAGAGAAGCTGGAGTATACTCCAGGAGAGCATGAATATGGATTATTTCCAGCG
CCCATTCATGTTGGAAAGTATCTAAGACAAAAGAGAATTGACTTCCAGCTTCCTTATGATATCCTTTGGC
AGTGGAAACACAATCAGCTATACAAAAAGCCAGATGTCCCACTATATAAGAAAATTCGTTCAAATGTCTA
CGTTGATGTCAAACCCCTTTCTGGTTACGAAGCTACCACCTGTAACTGTAAGAAGCCAGATGATGACACC
AGGAAGGGCTGTGTTGATGACTGCCTCAATAGAATGATCTTTGCTGAGTGTTCCCCCAACACTTGCCCAT
GTGGCGAGCAATGCTGTAACCAGAGGATACAGAGGCATGAATGGGTGCAATGTCTAGAACGATTTCGAGC
TGAGGAAAAAGGTTGGGGAATCAGAACCAAAGAGCCCCTAAAAGCTGGGCAGTTCATCATTGAATACCTA
GGGGAGGTCGTCAGTGAACAGGAGTTCAGGAACAGGATGATTGAGCAGTATCATAATCACAGTGACCACT
ACTGCCTGAACCTGGATAGTGGGATGGTGATTGACAGTTACCGCATGGGAAATGAGGCCCGATTCATCAA
CCATAGCTGTGACCCAAATTGTGAAATGCAGAAATGGTCTGTTAATGGAGTATACCGGATTGGACTCTAT
GCTCTTAAAGACATGCCAGCTGGGACTGAACTCACTTATGATTATAACTTTCATTCCTTCAATGTGGAAA
AACAGCAACTTTGTAAGTGTGGCTTTGAGAAATGTCGAGGAATCATCGGAGGCAAGAGTCAGCGTGTGAA
TGGACTCACCAGCAGCAAAAACAGCCAGCCCATGGCCACACACAAAAAATCTGGACGGTCAAAAGAGAAG
AGAAAGTCTAAGCACAAGCTGAAGAAAAGGAGAGGCCATCTCTCTGAGGAACCCAGTGAAAATATCAACA
CCCCAACTAGATTGACCCCCCAATTACAGATGAAGCCAATGTCCAATCGTGAAAGGAACTTTGTGTTAAA
GCATCATGTATTCTTGGTCCGAAACTGGGAGAAGATTCGTCAAAAACAGGAGGAAGTAAAGCACACCAGT
GATAATATTCACTCAGCATCATTATATACCCGTTGGAATGGGATCTGCCGAGATGATGGGAATATCAAGT
CTGATGTCTTCATGACCCAGTTCTCTGCCCTGCAGACAGCTCGATCTGTTCGAACAAGACGGTTGGCAGC
TGCAGAGGAAAATATTGAAGTGGCTCGGGCAGCCCGCCTAGCCCAGATCTTCAAAGAAATTTGTGATGGT
ATCATCTCTTATAAAGATTCTTCCCGGCAAGCACTGGCAGCTCCACTTTTGAACCTTCCCCCAAAGAAAA
AGAATGCTGATTATTATGAGAAGATCTCTGATCCCCTAGATCTTATCACCATAGAGAAGCAGATCCTCAC
TGGTTACTATAAGACAGTGGAAGCTTTTGATGCTGACATGCTCAAAGTCTTTCGGAATGCTGAGAAGTAC
TATGGGCGTAAATCCCCAGTTGGGAGAGATGTTTGTCGTCTACGAAAGGCCTATTACAATGCCCGGCATG
AGGCATCAGCCCAGATTGATGAGATTGTGGGAGAGACAGCAAGTGAGGCAGACAGCAGTGAGACCTCAGT
CTCTGAAAAGGAGAATGGGCATGAGAAGGACGACGATGTTATTCGCTGTATCTGTGGCCTCTACAAGGAT
GAAGGTCTCATGATCCAGTGTGACAAGTGCATGGTATGGCAGCACTGTGATTGTATGGGAGTGAACTCAG
ATGTGGAGCACTACCTTTGTGAGCAGTGTGACCCAAGGCCTGTGGACAGGGAGGTTCCCATGATCCCTCG
GCCCCACTATGCCCAACCTGGCTGTGTCTACTTCATCTGTTTGCTCCGAGATGACTTGCTGCTTCGTCAG
GGTGACTGTGTGTATCTGATGAGGGATAGTCGGCGCACCCCTGATGGCCACCCGGTCCGTCAGTCCTATC
GACTGTTATCTCACATTAACCGAGATAAACTTGACATCTTTCGCATTGAGAAGCTTTGGAAGAATGAAAA
AGAGGAACGGTTTGCCTTTGGTCACCATTATTTCCGTCCCCACGAAACACACCACTCTCCATCCCGTCGG
TTCTATCATAATGAACTATTTCGGGTGCCACTCTATGAGATCATTCCCTTGGAGGCTGTAGTGGGGACCT
GCTGTGTGTTGGACCTTTATACGTATTGTAAAGGGAGACCCAAAGGAGTAAAGGAGCAAGATGTGTACAT
CTGTGATTATCGGCTTGACAAGTCAGCACACCTGTTTTACAAGATCCACCGGAACCGCTATCCTGTCTGC
ACCAAACCCTATGCTTTTGATCACTTCCCCAAGAAGCTCACTCCCAAAAAAGATTTCTCGCCTCATTACG
TCCCAGACAACTACAAGAGGAATGGAGGACGATCATCCTGGAAGTCTGAGCGCTCAAAGCCACCCCTAAA
AGACTTGGGCCAGGAGGATGATGCTCTACCCTTGATTGAAGAGGTTCTAGCCAGTCAAGAGCAAGCAGCC
AATGAGATACCCAGCCTGGAGGAGCCAGAACGGGAAGGGGCCACTGCTAACGTCAGTGAGGGTGAAAAAA
AAACAGAGGAAAGTAGTCAAGAACCCCAGTCAACCTGTACCCCTGAGGAACGACGGCATAACCAACGGGA
ACGACTCAACCAGATCTTGCTCAATCTCCTTGAAAAAATCCCTGGAAAAAATGCCATTGATGTGACCTAC
TTGCTGGAGGAAGGATCAGGCAGGAAACTGCGAAGGCGTACTTTGTTTATCCCAGAAAACAGCTTTCGAA
AGTAGGGCCTCATGGGCCCAGCTTTCTTGTACAAAGTGGTTGATAACGGGAAGCCTATCCCTAACCCTCT
CCTCGGTCTCGATTCTACGCGTACCGGTTAGTAATGAGTTTAAACGGGGGAGGCTAACTGAAACACGGAA
GGAGACAATACCGGAAGGAACCCGCGCTATGACGGCAATAAAAAGACAGAATAAAACGCACGGGTGTTGG
GTCGTTTGTTCATAAACGCGGGGTTCGGTCCCAGGGCTGGCACTCTGTCGATACCCCACCGAGACCCCAT
TGGGGCCAATACGCCCGCGTTTCTTCCTTTTCCCCACCCCACCCCCCAAGTTCGGGTGAAGGCCCAGGGC
TCGCAGCCAACGTCGGGGCGGCAGGCCCTGCCATAGCAGATCTGCGCAGCTGGGGCTCTAGGGGGTATCC
CC
[124 nt withheld, positions 10923-11046]
C
[91 nt withheld, positions 11048-11138]
A
[49 nt withheld, positions 11140-11188]
CCTTTGACGTTGGAGTCCACGTTCTTT
[37 nt withheld, positions 11216-11252]
ACCCTATCTCGGTCTATTCTTTTGATTTATAAGGGATTTTGCCGATTTCGGCCTATTGGTTAAAAAATGA
GCTGATTTAACAAAAATTTAACGCGAATTAATTCTGTGGAATGTGTGTCAGTTAGGGTGTGGAAAGTCCC
CAGGCTCCCCAGCAGGCAGAAGTATGCAAAGCATGCATCTCAATTAGTCAGCAACCAGGTGTGGAAAGTC
CCCAGGCTCCCCAGCAGGCAGAAGTATGCAAAGCATGCATCTCAATTAGTCAGCAACCATAGTCCCGCCC
CTAACTCCGCCCATCCCGCCCCTAACTCCGCCCAGTTCCGCCCATTCTCCGCCCCATGGCTGACTAATTT
TTTTTATTTATGCAGAGGCCGAGGCCGCCTCTGCCTCTGAGCTATTCCAGAAGTAGTGAGGAGGCTTTTT
TGGAGGCCTAGGCTTTTGCAAAAAGCTCCCGGGAGCTTGTATATCCATTTTCGGATCTGATCAGCACGTG
TTGACAATTAATCATCGGCATAGTATATCGGCATAGTATAATACGACAAGGTGAGGAACTAAACCATGGC
CAAGCCTTTGTCTCAAGAAGAATCCACCCTCATTGAAAGAGCAACGGCTACAATCAACAGCATCCCCATC
TCTGAAGACTACAGCGTCGCCAGCGCAGCTCTCTCTAGCGACGGCCGCATCTTCACTGGTGTCAATGTAT
ATCATTTTACTGGGGGACCTTGTGCAGAACTCGTGGTGCTGGGCACTGCTGCTGCTGCGGCAGCTGGCAA
CCTGACTTGTATCGTCGCGATCGGAAATGAGAACAGGGGCATCTTGAGCCCCTGCGGACGGTGCCGACAG
GTGCTTCTCGATCTGCATCCTGGGATCAAAGCCATAGTGAAGGACAGTGATGGACAGCCGACGGCAGTTG
GGATTCGTGAATTGCTGCCCTCTGGTTATGTGTGGGAGGGCTAAGCACTTCGTGGCCGAGGAGCAGGACT
GACACGTGCTACGAGATTTCGATTCCACCGCCGCCTTCTATGAAAGGTTGGGCTTCGGAATCGTTTTCCG
GGACGCCGGCTGGATGATCCTCCAGCGCGGGGATCTCATGCTGGAGTTCTTCGCCCACCCCAACTTGTTT
ATTGCAGCTTATAATGGTTACAAATAAAGCAATAGCATCACAAATTTCACAAATAAAGCATTTTTTTCAC
TGCATTCTAGTTGTGGTTTGTCCAAACTCATCAATGTATCTTATCATGTCTGTATACCGTCGACCTCTAG
CTAGAGCTTGGCGTAATCATGGTCATAGCTGTTTCCTGTGTGAAATTGTTATCCGCTCACAATTCCACAC
AACATACGAGCCGGAAGCATAAAGTGTAAAGCCTGGGGTGCCTAATGAGTGAGCTAACTCACATTAATTG
CGTTGCGCTCACTGCCCGCTTTCCAGTCGGGAAACCTGTCGTGCCAGCTGCATTAATGAATCGGCCAACG
CGCGGGGAGAGGCGGTTTGCGTATTGGGCGCTCTTCCGCTTCCTCGCTCACTGACTCGCTGCGCTCGGTC
GTTCGGCTGCGGCGAGCGGTATCAGCTCACTCAAAGGCGGTAATACGGTTATCCACAGAATCAGGGGATA
ACGCAGGAAAGAACATGTGAGCAAAAGGCCAGCAAAAGGCCAGGAACCGTAAAAAGGCCGCGTTGCTGGC
GTTTTTCCATAGGCTCCGCCCCCCTGACGAGCATCACAAAAATCGACGCTCAAGTCAGAGGTGGCGAAAC
CCGACAGGACTATAAAGATACCAGGCGTTTCCCCCTGGAAGCTCCCTCGTGCGCTCTCCTGTTCCGACCC
TGCCGCTTACCGGATACCTGTCCGCCTTTCTCCCTTCGGGAAGCGTGGCGCTTTCTCATAGCTCACGCTG
TAGGTATCTCAGTTCGGTGTAGGTCGTTCGCTCCAAGCTGGGCTGTGTGCACGAACCCCCCGTTCAGCCC
GACCGCTGCGCCTTATCCGGTAACTATCGTCTTGAGTCCAACCCGGTAAGACACGACTTATCGCCACTGG
CAGCAGCCACTGGTAACAGGATTAGCAGAGCGAGGTATGTAGGCGGTGCTACAGAGTTCTTGAAGTGGTG
GCCTAACTACGGCTACACTAGAAGAACAGTATTTGGTATCTGCGCTCTGCTGAAGCCAGTTACCTTCGGA
AAAAGAGTTGGTAGCTCTTGATCCGGCAAACAAACCACCGCTGGTAGCGGTGGTTTTTTTGTTTGCAAGC
AGCAGATTACGCGCAGAAAAAAAGGATCTCAAGAAGATCCTTTGATCTTTTCTACGGGGTCTGACGCTCA
GTGGAACGAAAACTCACGTTAAGGGATTTTGGTCATGAGATTATCAAAAAGGATCTTCACCTAGATCCTT
TTAAATTAAAAATGAAGTTTTAAATCAATCTAAAGTATATATGAGTAAACTTGGTCTGACAGTTACCAAT
GCTTAATCAGTGAGGCACCTATCTCAGCGATCTGTCTATTTCGTTCATCCATAGTTGCCTGACTCCCCGT
CGTGTAGATAACTACGATACGGGAGGGCTTACCATCTGGCCCCAGTGCTGCAATGATACCGCGAGACCCA
CGCTCACCGGCTCCAGATTTATCAGCAATAAACCAGCCAGCCGGAAGGGCCGAGCGCAGAAGTGGTCCTG
CAACTTTATCCGCCTCCATCCAGTCTATTAATTGTTGCCGGGAAGCTAGAGTAAGTAGTTCGCCAGTTAA
TAGTTTGCGCAACGTTGTTGCCATTGCTACAGGCATCGTGGTGTCACGCTCGTCGTTTGGTATGGCTTCA
TTCAGCTCCGGTTCCCAACGATCAAGGCGAGTTACATGATCCCCCATGTTGTGCAAAAAAGCGGTTAGCT
CCTTCGGTCCTCCGATCGTTGTCAGAAGTAAGTTGGCCGCAGTGTTATCACTCATGGTTATGGCAGCACT
GCATAATTCTCTTACTGTCATGCCATCCGTAAGATGCTTTTCTGTGACTGGTGAGTACTCAACCAAGTCA
TTCTGAGAATAGTGTATGCGGCGACCGAGTTGCTCTTGCCCGGCGTCAATACGGGATAATACCGCGCCAC
ATAGCAGAACTTTAAAAGTGCTCATCATTGGAAAACGTTCTTCGGGGCGAAAACTCTCAAGGATCTTACC
GCTGTTGAGATCCAGTTCGATGTAACCCACTCGTGCACCCAACTGATCTTCAGCATCTTTTACTTTCACC
AGCGTTTCTGGGTGAGCAAAAACAGGAAGGCAAAATGCCGCAAAAAAGGGAATAAGGGCGACACGGAAAT
GTTGAATACTCATACTCTTCCTTTTTCAATATTATTGAAGCATTTATCAGGGTTATTGTCTCATGAGCGG
ATACATATTTGAATGTATTTAGAAAAATAAACAAATAGGGGTTCCGCGCACATTTCCCCGAAAAGTGCCA
CCTGACGTCGACGGATCGGGAGATCTCCCGATCCCCTATGGTGCACTCTCAGTACAATCTGCTCTGATGC
CGCATAGTTAAGCCAGTATCTGCTCCCTGCTTGTGTGTTGGAGGT
