>Addgene plasmid #65369 | GFP-ASH1L | addgene partial sequence | sequence record 112209 | EGFP-C 5'-CATGGTCCTGCTGGAGTTCGTG-3'
CTCGAGCCCATCAACAAGTTTGTACAAAAAAGCAGAAGGGCCGTCAAGGCCCACCATGGACCCTAGAAAT
ACTGCTATGTTAGGATTGGGTTCTGATTCCGAAGGTTTTTCAAGAAAGAGTCCTTCTGCCATCAGTACTG
GCACATTGGTCAGTAAGAGAGAAGTAGAGCTAGAAAAAAACACAAAGGAGGAAGAGGACCTTCGCAAACG
GAATCGAGAAAGAAACATCGAAGCTGGGAAAGATGATGGTTTGACTGATGCACAGCAACAGTTTTCAGTG
AAAGAAACAAACTTTTCAGAGGGAAATTTAAAATTGAAAATTGGCCTCCAGGCTAAGAGAACTAAAAAAC
CTCCAAAGAACTTGGAGAACTATGTATGTCGACCTGCCATAAAAACAACTATTAAGCACCCAAGGAAAGC
ACTTAAAAGTGGAAAGATGACGGATGAAAAGAATGAACACTGTCCTTCAAAACGAGACCCTTCAAAGTTG
TACAAGAAAGCAGATGATGTTGCAGCCATTGAATGCCAGTCTGAAGAAGTCATCCGTCTTCATTCACAGG
GAGAAAACAATCCTTTGTCTAAGAAGCTGTCTCCAGTACACTCAGAAATGGCAGATTATATTAATGCAAC
GCCATCTACTCTTCTTGGTAGCCGGGATCCTGATTTAAAGGACAGAGCATTACTTAATGGAGGAACTAGT
GTAACAG
