>Addgene plasmid #65369 | GFP-ASH1L | addgene partial sequence | sequence record 112210 | TK-pA-R 5'-ttgtctccttccgtgtttca-3'
TCGAGACCGAGGAGAGGGTTAGGGATAGGCTTCCCGTTATCAACCACTTTGTACAAGAAAGCTGGGCCCA
TGAGGCCCTACTTTCGAAAGCTGTTTTCTGGGATAAACAAAGTACGCCTTCGCAGTTTCCTGCCTGATCC
TTCCTCCAGCAAGTAGGTCACATCAATGGCATTTTTTCCAGGGATTTTTTCAAGGAGATTGAGCAAGATC
TGGTTGAGTCGTTCCCGTTGGTTATGCCGTCGTTCCTCAGGGGTACAGGTTGACTGGGGTTCTTGACTAC
TTTCCTCTGTTTTTTTTTCACCCTCACTGACGTTAGCAGTGGCCCCTTCCCGTTCTGGCTCCTCCAGGCT
GGGTATCTCATTGGCTGCTTGCTCTTGACTGGCTAGAACCTCTTCAATCAAGGGTAGAGCATCATCCTCC
TGGCCCAAGTCTTTTAGGGGTGGCTTTGAGCGCTCAGACTTCCAGGATGATCGTCCTCCATTCCTCTTGT
AGTTGTCTGGGACGTAATGAGGCGAGAAATCTTTTTTGGGAGTGAGCTTCTTGGGGAAGTGATCAAAAGC
ATAGGGTTTGGTGCAGACAGGATAGCGGTTCCGGTGGATCTTGTAAAACAGGTGTGCTGACTTGTCAAGC
CGATAATCACAGATGTACACATCTTGCTCCTTTACTCCTTTGGGTCTCCCTTTACAATACGTATAAAGGT
CCAACACACAGCAGGTCCCCACTACAG
